Addgene plasmid #170587: p663-UBC-miniTurbo-V5-TBCK_IDG-K
Purpose: Gateway destination clone of TBCK (human) tagged with N-terminal miniTurbo-V5 for generating protein-proximity networks using proximity-dependent biotinylation proteomics
Depositing lab: Ben Major. Depositing organization: Washington University in Saint Louis.
Backbone
  Vector backbone: pDest663
  Backbone manufacturer: PEL
  Backbone size w/o insert (bp): 9019
  Vector type: Mammalian Expression, Lentiviral ; Gateway Destination
  Selectable markers: Puromycin
Growth in bacteria
  Bacterial resistance: Ampicillin, 100 μg/mL
  Growth temperature: 30°C
  Growth strain: DH10B
  Copy number: Low Copy
Gene/Insert
  Gene/Insert name: miniTurbo-V5-TBCK (alt name: miniTurbo-V5)
  Species: H. sapiens (human)
  Entrez Gene: TBCK (a.k.a. TBCKL, HSPC302, MGC16169)
  Promoter: Ubiquitin
  Tag / fusion protein: miniTurbo-V5 (N terminal on insert)
  Cloning method: Gateway Cloning
  Sequencing primers: 5′ TGAAGCTCCGGTTTTGAACT; 3′ AATAGACCCGTGAAGCTGATC
Terms and licenses: Academic/Nonprofit Terms; Industry Terms: Not Available to Industry
Depositor comments: These plasmids were generated as part of the Illuminating the Druggable Genome (IDG) program sponsored by the NIH Common Fund. The goal of this program is to identify, gather, and distribute information and resources for proteins that currently are not well-studied yet belong to commonly drug-targeted protein families: protein kinases, non-olfactory G-protein coupled receptors (GPCRs), and ion channels. The IDG program is designed to develop fundamental research tools for understudied proteins, elucidate their function, and disseminate the IDG-related resources and data to the greater scientific community. These lentiviral gateway destination plasmids were generated, as part of the Kinase-Data and Resource Generating Center (DRGC), using the single fragment or multisite gateway cloning technology. They were used for generating proteomics-based protein-interaction and protein-proximity networks that can be accessed through the kinase-DRGC website https://darkkinome.org/. Each plasmid has either an N- or C-terminal fusion protein (Flag/ V5/V5-miniTurbo/V5-TurboID/miniTurbo-V5/TurboID-V5) tagged understudied kinase driven under either a CMV or Ubiquitin (UBC) promoter. All inserts in the pENTR plasmids used to generate the deposited destination plasmids were end-sequenced and insert size validated prior to multi-site gateway cloning. The combined insert size of the single fragment or three fragment destination plasmids were confirmed by restriction digestion (BsrGI, and EcoRV for pDest667; BsrGI, EcoRV, and BstZ17I for pDest663; and BsrGI for pHAGE) and all plasmids were partially sequenced to ensure in-frame ORFs and fusion tags.
How to cite: p663-UBC-miniTurbo-V5-TBCK_IDG-K was a gift from Ben Major (Addgene plasmid # 170587 ; http://n2t.net/addgene:170587 ; RRID:Addgene_170587)
