[The description below was written by a language model from this plasmid's Addgene catalogue record and pLannotate feature annotations shown in this document.]
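Description:
p663-UBC-miniTurbo-V5-TBCK_IDG-K is a lentiviral mammalian expression plasmid built on the pDest663 Gateway destination backbone, carrying human TBCK fused at its N-terminus to the miniTurbo biotin ligase and a V5 epitope. It is propagated in E. coli through a ColE1/pUC-type origin with ampicillin resistance (AmpR); the catalogue entry nonetheless lists it as low copy. An f1 origin, an SV40 origin and remnants of a lac/T3/T7 cloning region are also present in the backbone. The sequenced record is about 12 kb.

The transfer cassette has the layout of a third-generation-style vector: an RSV promoter drives a truncated HIV-1 5' LTR, followed by the Ψ packaging signal with a gag fragment, the RRE for Rev-dependent nuclear export, and the cPPT/CTS. A second truncated LTR followed by an SV40 polyadenylation signal closes the unit. Within it, the human ubiquitin C promoter, the miniTurbo coding sequence and the TBCK open reading frame are separated by attB4, attB5, attB1 and attB2 sites, the scars of multisite Gateway assembly of promoter, tag and gene modules. The V5 tag is not annotated separately in the feature table, but the gap between miniTurbo and attB1 fits the catalogue's description of a miniTurbo-V5 tag. A WPRE downstream of TBCK enhances transcript expression, and a mouse PGK promoter drives puromycin N-acetyltransferase for selecting transduced cells.

The plasmid was made within the Illuminating the Druggable Genome program's work on understudied kinases. It is intended for proximity-dependent biotinylation proteomics, in which miniTurbo biotinylates proteins near TBCK so they can be captured and identified to build proximity networks.
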