Features (pLannotate 1.2.2; 32 found; start..end, strand, type, name):
    138..737     +  CDS            PuroR: puromycin N-acetyltransferase; pac from Streptomyces alboniger; confers resistance to puromycin
    805..942     +  CDS            nef (fragment): NEF_HV1LA - Experimental evidence at protein level: Swiss-Prot protein existence level 1. Extracellular Nef protein targets CD4(+) T-lymphocytes for apoptosis by interacting with CXCR4 surface receptors. From Human immunodeficiency virus type 1 group M subtype B (isolate Lai) (HIV-1).
    928..1108    +  LTR            5' LTR (truncated): truncated 5' long terminal repeat (LTR) from HIV-1
   1180..1301    +  polyA_signal   SV40 poly(A) signal: SV40 polyadenylation signal
   1341..1476    +  rep_origin     SV40 ori: SV40 origin of replication
   1497..1515    -  promoter       T7 promoter: promoter for bacteriophage T7 RNA polymerase
   1523..1678    +  CDS            lacZα (fragment): LacZα fragment of β-galactosidase; lacZ fragment
   1683..2111    +  rep_origin     f1 ori (sequence partly withheld): f1 bacteriophage origin of replication; arrow indicates direction of (+) strand synthesis
   2164..2268    +  promoter       AmpR promoter: bla
   2269..3129    +  CDS            AmpR: β-lactamase; bla; confers resistance to ampicillin, carbenicillin, and related antibiotics
   3300..3888    +  rep_origin     ori: high-copy-number ColE1/pMB1/pBR322/pUC origin of replication
   4071..4163    +  CDS            lacI (fragment): lac repressor; lacI; The lac repressor binds to the lac operator to inhibit transcription in E. coli. This inhibition can be relieved by adding lactose or isopropyl-β-D-thiogalactopyranoside (IPTG).
   4176..4197    +  protein_bind   CAP binding site: CAP binding activates transcription in the presence of cAMP. E. coli catabolite activator protein
   4212..4242    +  promoter       lac promoter: promoter for the E. coli lac operon
   4246..4268    +  protein_bind   lac operator (fragment): The lac repressor binds to the lac operator to inhibit transcription in E. coli. This inhibition can be relieved by adding lactose or isopropyl-β-D-thiogalactopyranoside (IPTG). lac repressor encoded by lacI
   4311..4329    +  promoter       T3 promoter: promoter for bacteriophage T3 RNA polymerase
   4357..4583    +  promoter       RSV promoter: Rous sarcoma virus enhancer/promoter
   4584..4764    +  LTR            5' LTR (truncated): truncated 5' long terminal repeat (LTR) from HIV-1
   4811..4936    +  misc_feature   HIV-1 Ψ: packaging signal of human immunodeficiency virus type 1
   4920..5283    +  CDS            HIV-1 gag (fragment): gag protein from human immunodeficiency virus 1; gag
   5429..5662    +  misc_feature   RRE: The Rev response element (RRE) of HIV-1 allows for Rev-dependent mRNA export from the nucleus to the cytoplasm.
   6039..6139    +  CDS            Rev (fragment): human immunodeficiency virus 1 (HIV-1) Rev protein; rev; enhances nuclear export of unspliced and incompletely spliced viral mRNAs
   6158..6274    +  misc_feature   cPPT/CTS: central polypurine tract and central termination sequence of HIV-1
   6308..6328    +  protein_bind   attB4: mutant version of attB; core recombination site for the Gateway® BP reaction BP Clonase™
   6328..7539    +  promoter       UbC promoter: human ubiquitin C promoter
   7543..7561    -  protein_bind   attB5 (fragment): mutant version of attB; core recombination site for the Gateway® BP reaction BP Clonase™
   7576..8346    +  CDS            miniTurbo: N-terminally truncated mutant of the E. coli biotin ligase BioID engineered for improved catalytic efficiency (Branon et al., 2018)
   8395..8419    +  protein_bind   attB1: mutant version of attB; recombination site for the Gateway® BP reaction BP Clonase™
   8425..10914   +  CDS            TBCK (fragment): TBCK_HUMAN - Also known as TBCKL. Experimental evidence at protein level: Swiss-Prot protein existence level 1. Involved in the modulation of mTOR signaling and expression of mTOR complex components (PubMed:27040691, PubMed:23977024). Involved in the regulation of cell proliferation and growth (PubMed:23977024, PubMed:24576458). Involved in the control of actin-cytoskeleton organization (PubMed:23977024). From Homo sapiens (Human).
  10919..10943   -  protein_bind   attB2: mutant version of attB; recombination site for the Gateway® BP reaction BP Clonase™
  10973..11561   +  misc_feature   WPRE: woodchuck hepatitis virus posttranscriptional regulatory element
  11575..117     +  promoter       PGK promoter (across the origin): mouse phosphoglycerate kinase 1 promoter
>Addgene plasmid #170587 | p663-UBC-miniTurbo-V5-TBCK_IDG-K | addgene full sequence | sequence record 341657 | Addgene NGS Result
GGCGGGCTCAGGGGCGGGGCGGGCGCCCGAAGGTCCTCCGGAGGCCCGGCATTCTGCACGCTTCAAAAGC
GCACGTCTGCCGCGCTGTTCTCCTCTTCCTCATCTCCGGGCCTTTCGACCTGCAGCCCAAGCTTACCATG
ACCGAGTACAAGCCCACGGTGCGCCTCGCCACCCGCGACGACGTCCCCAGGGCCGTACGCACCCTCGCCG
CCGCGTTCGCCGACTACCCCGCCACGCGCCACACCGTCGATCCGGACCGCCACATCGAGCGGGTCACCGA
GCTGCAAGAACTCTTCCTCACGCGCGTCGGGCTCGACATCGGCAAGGTGTGGGTCGCGGACGACGGCGCC
GCGGTGGCGGTCTGGACCACGCCGGAGAGCGTCGAAGCGGGGGCGGTGTTCGCCGAGATCGGCCCGCGCA
TGGCCGAGTTGAGCGGTTCCCGGCTGGCCGCGCAGCAACAGATGGAAGGCCTCCTGGCGCCGCACCGGCC
CAAGGAGCCCGCGTGGTTCCTGGCCACCGTCGGCGTCTCGCCCGACCACCAGGGCAAGGGTCTGGGCAGC
GCCGTCGTGCTCCCCGGAGTGGAGGCGGCCGAGCGCGCCGGGGTGCCCGCCTTCCTGGAGACCTCCGCGC
CCCGCAACCTCCCCTTCTACGAGCGGCTCGGCTTCACCGTCACCGCCGACGTCGAGGTGCCCGAAGGACC
GCGCACCTGGTGCATGACCCGCAAGCCCGGTGCCTGACGCCCGCCCCACGACCCGCAGCGCCCGACCGAA
AGGAGCGCACGACCCCATGCATCTCGAGGGCCCGGTACCTTTAAGACCAATGACTTACAAGGCAGCTGTA
GATCTTAGCCACTTTTTAAAAGAAAAGGGGGGACTGGAAGGGCTAGCTCACTCCCAACGAAGACAAGATC
TGCTTTTTGCTTGTACTGGGTCTCTCTGGTTAGACCAGATCTGAGCCTGGGAGCTCTCTGGCTAACTAGG
GAACCCACTGCTTAAGCCTCAATAAAGCTTGCCTTGAGTGCTTCAAGTAGTGTGTGCCCGTCTGTTGTGT
GACTCTGGTAACTAGAGATCCCTCAGACCCTTTTAGTCAGTGTGGAAAATCTCTAGCAGTAGTAGTTCAT
GTCATCTTATTATTCAGTATTTATAACTTGCAAAGAAATGAATATCAGAGAGTGAGAGGAACTTGTTTAT
TGCAGCTTATAATGGTTACAAATAAAGCAATAGCATCACAAATTTCACAAATAAAGCATTTTTTTCACTG
CATTCTAGTTGTGGTTTGTCCAAACTCATCAATGTATCTTATCATGTCTGGCTCTAGCTATCCCGCCCCT
AACTCCGCCCATCCCGCCCCTAACTCCGCCCAGTTCCGCCCATTCTCCGCCCCATGGCTGACTAATTTTT
TTTATTTATGCAGAGGCCGAGGCCGCCTCGGCCTCTGAGCTATTCCAGAAGTAGTGAGGAGGCTTTTTTG
GAGGCCTAGGGACGTACCCAATTCGCCCTATAGTGAGTCGTATTACGCGCGCTCACTGGCCGTCGTTTTA
CAACGTCGTGACTGGGAAAACCCTGGCGTTACCCAACTTAATCGCCTTGCAGCACATCCCCCTTTCGCCA
GCTGGCGTAATAGCGAAGAGGCCCGCACCGATCGCCCTTCCCAACAGTTGCGCAGCCTGAATGGCGAATG
GG
[124 nt withheld, positions 1683-1806]
C
[91 nt withheld, positions 1808-1898]
A
[49 nt withheld, positions 1900-1948]
CCTTTGACGTTGGAGTCCACGTTCTTT
[37 nt withheld, positions 1976-2012]
ACCCTATCTCGGTCTATTCTTTTGATTTATAAGGGATTTTGCCGATTTCGGCCTATTGGTTAAAAAATGA
GCTGATTTAACAAAAATTTAACGCGAATTTTAACAAAATATTAACGCTTACAATTTAGGTGGCACTTTTC
GGGGAAATGTGCGCGGAACCCCTATTTGTTTATTTTTCTAAATACATTCAAATATGTATCCGCTCATGAG
ACAATAACCCTGATAAATGCTTCAATAATATTGAAAAAGGAAGAGTATGAGTATTCAACATTTCCGTGTC
GCCCTTATTCCCTTTTTTGCGGCATTTTGCCTTCCTGTTTTTGCTCACCCAGAAACGCTGGTGAAAGTAA
AAGATGCTGAAGATCAGTTGGGTGCACGAGTGGGTTACATCGAACTGGATCTCAACAGCGGTAAGATCCT
TGAGAGTTTTCGCCCCGAAGAACGTTTTCCAATGATGAGCACTTTTAAAGTTCTGCTATGTGGCGCGGTA
TTATCCCGTATTGACGCCGGGCAAGAGCAACTCGGTCGCCGCATACACTATTCTCAGAATGACTTGGTTG
AGTACTCACCAGTCACAGAAAAGCATCTTACGGATGGCATGACAGTAAGAGAATTATGCAGTGCTGCCAT
AACCATGAGTGATAACACTGCGGCCAACTTACTTCTGACAACGATCGGAGGACCGAAGGAGCTAACCGCT
TTTTTGCACAACATGGGGGATCATGTAACTCGCCTTGATCGTTGGGAACCGGAGCTGAATGAAGCCATAC
CAAACGACGAGCGTGACACCACGATGCCTGTAGCAATGGCAACAACGTTGCGCAAACTATTAACTGGCGA
ACTACTTACTCTAGCTTCCCGGCAACAATTAATAGACTGGATGGAGGCGGATAAAGTTGCAGGACCACTT
CTGCGCTCGGCCCTTCCGGCTGGCTGGTTTATTGCTGATAAATCTGGAGCCGGTGAGCGTGGGTCTCGCG
GTATCATTGCAGCACTGGGGCCAGATGGTAAGCCCTCCCGTATCGTAGTTATCTACACGACGGGGAGTCA
GGCAACTATGGATGAACGAAATAGACAGATCGCTGAGATAGGTGCCTCACTGATTAAGCATTGGTAACTG
TCAGACCAAGTTTACTCATATATACTTTAGATTGATTTAAAACTTCATTTTTAATTTAAAAGGATCTAGG
TGAAGATCCTTTTTGATAATCTCATGACCAAAATCCCTTAACGTGAGTTTTCGTTCCACTGAGCGTCAGA
CCCCGTAGAAAAGATCAAAGGATCTTCTTGAGATCCTTTTTTTCTGCGCGTAATCTGCTGCTTGCAAACA
AAAAAACCACCGCTACCAGCGGTGGTTTGTTTGCCGGATCAAGAGCTACCAACTCTTTTTCCGAAGGTAA
CTGGCTTCAGCAGAGCGCAGATACCAAATACTGTTCTTCTAGTGTAGCCGTAGTTAGGCCACCACTTCAA
GAACTCTGTAGCACCGCCTACATACCTCGCTCTGCTAATCCTGTTACCAGTGGCTGCTGCCAGTGGCGAT
AAGTCGTGTCTTACCGGGTTGGACTCAAGACGATAGTTACCGGATAAGGCGCAGCGGTCGGGCTGAACGG
GGGGTTCGTGCACACAGCCCAGCTTGGAGCGAACGACCTACACCGAACTGAGATACCTACAGCGTGAGCT
ATGAGAAAGCGCCACGCTTCCCGAAGGGAGAAAGGCGGACAGGTATCCGGTAAGCGGCAGGGTCGGAACA
GGAGAGCGCACGAGGGAGCTTCCAGGGGGAAACGCCTGGTATCTTTATAGTCCTGTCGGGTTTCGCCACC
TCTGACTTGAGCGTCGATTTTTGTGATGCTCGTCAGGGGGGCGGAGCCTATGGAAAAACGCCAGCAACGC
GGCCTTTTTACGGTTCCTGGCCTTTTGCTGGCCTTTTGCTCACATGTTCTTTCCTGCGTTATCCCCTGAT
TCTGTGGATAACCGTATTACCGCCTTTGAGTGAGCTGATACCGCTCGCCGCAGCCGAACGACCGAGCGCA
GCGAGTCAGTGAGCGAGGAAGCGGAAGAGCGCCCAATACGCAAACCGCCTCTCCCCGCGCGTTGGCCGAT
TCATTAATGCAGCTGGCACGACAGGTTTCCCGACTGGAAAGCGGGCAGTGAGCGCAACGCAATTAATGTG
AGTTAGCTCACTCATTAGGCACCCCAGGCTTTACACTTTATGCTTCCGGCTCGTATGTTGTGTGGAATTG
TGAGCGGATAACAATTTCACACAGGAAACAGCTATGACCATGATTACGCCAAGCGCGCAATTAACCCTCA
CTAAAGGGAACAAAAGCTGGAGCTGCAAGCTTAATGTAGTCTTATGCAATACTCTTGTAGTCTTGCAACA
TGGTAACGATGAGTTAGCAACATGCCTTACAAGGAGAGAAAAAGCACCGTGCATGCCGATTGGTGGAAGT
AAGGTGGTACGATCGTGCCTTATTAGGAAGGCAACAGACGGGTCTGACATGGATTGGACGAACCACTGAA
TTGCCGCATTGCAGAGATATTGTATTTAAGTGCCTAGCTCGATACATAAACGGGTCTCTCTGGTTAGACC
AGATCTGAGCCTGGGAGCTCTCTGGCTAACTAGGGAACCCACTGCTTAAGCCTCAATAAAGCTTGCCTTG
AGTGCTTCAAGTAGTGTGTGCCCGTCTGTTGTGTGACTCTGGTAACTAGAGATCCCTCAGACCCTTTTAG
TCAGTGTGGAAAATCTCTAGCAGTGGCGCCCGAACAGGGACTTGAAAGCGAAAGGGAAACCAGAGGAGCT
CTCTCGACGCAGGACTCGGCTTGCTGAAGCGCGCACGGCAAGAGGCGAGGGGCGGCGACTGGTGAGTACG
CCAAAAATTTTGACTAGCGGAGGCTAGAAGGAGAGAGATGGGTGCGAGAGCGTCAGTATTAAGCGGGGGA
GAATTAGATCGCGATGGGAAAAAATTCGGTTAAGGCCAGGGGGAAAGAAAAAATATAAATTAAAACATAT
AGTATGGGCAAGCAGGGAGCTAGAACGATTCGCAGTTAATCCTGGCCTGTTAGAAACATCAGAAGGCTGT
AGACAAATACTGGGACAGCTACAACCATCCCTTCAGACAGGATCAGAAGAACTTAGATCATTATATAATA
CAGTAGCAACCCTCTATTGTGTGCATCAAAGGATAGAGATAAAAGACACCAAGGAAGCTTTAGACAAGAT
AGAGGAAGAGCAAAACAAAAGTAAGACCACCGCACAGCAAGCGGCCGCTGATCTTCAGACCTGGAGGAGG
AGATATGAGGGACAATTGGAGAAGTGAATTATATAAATATAAAGTAGTAAAAATTGAACCATTAGGAGTA
GCACCCACCAAGGCAAAGAGAAGAGTGGTGCAGAGAGAAAAAAGAGCAGTGGGAATAGGAGCTTTGTTCC
TTGGGTTCTTGGGAGCAGCAGGAAGCACTATGGGCGCAGCGTCAATGACGCTGACGGTACAGGCCAGACA
ATTATTGTCTGGTATAGTGCAGCAGCAGAACAATTTGCTGAGGGCTATTGAGGCGCAACAGCATCTGTTG
CAACTCACAGTCTGGGGCATCAAGCAGCTCCAGGCAAGAATCCTGGCTGTGGAAAGATACCTAAAGGATC
AACAGCTCCTGGGGATTTGGGGTTGCTCTGGAAAACTCATTTGCACCACTGCTGTGCCTTGGAATGCTAG
TTGGAGTAATAAATCTCTGGAACAGATTTGGAATCACACGACCTGGATGGAGTGGGACAGAGAAATTAAC
AATTACACAAGCTTAATACACTCCTTAATTGAAGAATCGCAAAACCAGCAAGAAAAGAATGAACAAGAAT
TATTGGAATTAGATAAATGGGCAAGTTTGTGGAATTGGTTTAACATAACAAATTGGCTGTGGTATATAAA
ATTATTCATAATGATAGTAGGAGGCTTGGTAGGTTTAAGAATAGTTTTTGCTGTACTTTCTATAGTGAAT
AGAGTTAGGCAGGGATATTCACCATTATCGTTTCAGACCCACCTCCCAACCCCGAGGGGACCCGACAGGC
CCGAAGGAATAGAAGAAGAAGGTGGAGAGAGAGACAGAGACAGATCCATTCGATTAGTGAACGGATCTCG
ACGGTATCGGTTAACTTTTAAAAGAAAAGGGGGGATTGGGGGGTACAGTGCAGGGGAAAGAATAGTAGAC
ATAATAGCAACAGACATACAAACTAAAGAATTACAAAAACAAATTACAAAATTCAAAATTTTATCGTCCA
GTGTGGTGGAATTCTGCAGATATCACAACTTTGTATAGAAAAGTTGGCCTCCGCGCCGGGTTTTGGCGCC
TCCCGCGGGCGCCCCCCTCCTCACGGCGAGCGCTGCCACGTCAGACGAAGGGCGCAGCGAGCGTCCTGAT
CCTTCCGCCCGGACGCTCAGGACAGCGGCCCGCTGCTCATAAGACTCGGCCTTAGAACCCCAGTATCAGC
AGAAGGACATTTTAGGACGGGACTTGGGTGACTCTAGGGCACTGGTTTTCTTTCCAGAGAGCGGAACAGG
CGAGGAAAAGTAGTCCCTTCTCGGCGATTCTGCGGAGGGATCTCCGTGGGGCGGTGAACGCCGATGATTA
TATAAGGACGCGCCGGGTGTGGCACAGCTAGTTCCGTCGCAGCCGGGATTTGGGTCGCGGTTCTTGTTTG
TGGATCGCTGTGATCGTCACTTGGTGAGTAGCGGGCTGCTGGGCTGGCCGGGGCTTTCGTGGCCGCCGGG
CCGCTCGGTGGGACGGAAGCGTGTGGAGAGACCGCCAAGGGCTGTAGTCTGGGTCCGCGAGCAAGGTTGC
CCTGAACTGGGGGTTGGGGGGAGCGCAGCAAAATGGCGGCTGTTCCCGAGTCTTGAATGGAAGACGCTTG
TGAGGCGGGCTGTGAGGTCGTTGAAACAAGGTGGGGGGCATGGTGGGCGGCAAGAACCCAAGGTCTTGAG
GCCTTCGCTAATGCGGGAAAGCTCTTATTCGGGTGAGATGGGCTGGGGCACCATCTGGGGACCCTGACGT
GAAGTTTGTCACTGACTGGAGAACTCGGTTTGTCGTCTGTTGCGGGGGCGGCAGTTATGGCGGTGCCGTT
GGGCAGTGCACCCGTACCTTTGGGAGCGCGCGCCCTCGTCGTGTCGTGACGTCACCCGTTCTGTTGGCTT
ATAATGCAGGGTGGGGCCACCTGCCGGTAGGTGTGCGGTAGGCTTTTCTCCGTCGCAGGACGCAGGGTTC
GGGCCTAGGGTAGGCTCTCCTGAATCGACAGGCGCCGGACCTCTGGTGAGGGGAGGGATAAGTGAGGCGT
CAGTTTCTTTGGTCGGTTTTATGTACCTATCTTCTTAAGTAGCTGAAGCTCCGGTTTTGAACTATGCGCT
CGGGGTTGGCGAGTGTGTTTTGTGAAGTTTTTTAGGCACCTTTTGAAATGTAATCATTTGGGTCAATATG
TAATTTTCAGTGTTAGACTAGTAAATTGTCCGCTAAATTCTGGCCGTTTTTGGCTTTTTTGTTAGACGGC
CAACTTTTGTATACAAAGTGGGCCACCATGGGAATCCCGCTGCTGAACGCTAAACAGATTCTGGGACAGC
TGGACGGCGGGAGCGTGGCAGTCCTGCCTGTGGTCGACTCCACCAATCAGTACCTGCTGGATCGAATCGG
CGAGCTGAAGAGTGGGGATGCTTGCATTGCAGAATATCAGCAGGCAGGGAGAGGAAGCAGAGGGAGGAAA
TGGTTCTCTCCTTTTGGAGCTAACCTGTACCTGAGTATGTTTTGGCGCCTGAAGCGGGGACCAGCAGCAA
TCGGCCTGGGCCCGGTCATCGGAATTGTCATGGCAGAAGCGCTGCGAAAGCTGGGAGCAGACAAGGTGCG
AGTCAAATGGCCCAATGACCTGTATCTGCAGGATAGAAAGCTGGCAGGCATCCTGGTGGAGCTGGCCGGA
ATAACAGGCGATGCTGCACAGATCGTCATTGGCGCCGGGATTAACGTGGCTATGAGGCGCGTGGAGGAAA
GCGTGGTCAATCAGGGCTGGATCACACTGCAGGAAGCAGGGATTAACCTGGACAGGAATACTCTGGCCGC
TATGCTGATCCGAGAGCTGCGGGCAGCCCTGGAACTGTTCGAGCAGGAAGGCCTGGCTCCATATCTGTCA
CGGTGGGAGAAGCTGGATAACTTCATCAATAGACCCGTGAAGCTGATCATTGGGGACAAAGAGATTTTCG
GGATTAGCCGGGGGATTGATAAACAGGGAGCCCTGCTGCTGGAACAGGACGGAGTTATCAAACCCTGGAT
GGGCGGAGAAATCAGTCTGCGGTCTGCCGAAAAGGCTAGCGGCAAGCCCATCCCCAACCCCCTGCTGGGC
CTGGACAGCACCACAAGTTTGTACAAAAAAGCAGGCTCCACCATGTTTCCCCTGAAGGACGCTGAAATGG
GAGCCTTTACCTTCTTTGCCTCGGCTCTGCCACATGATGTTTGTGGAAGCAATGGACTTCCTCTCACACC
AAATTCCATCAAAATTTTAGGGCGCTTTCAAATCCTTAAAACCATCACCCATCCCAGACTCTGCCAGTAT
GTGGATATTTCTAGGGGAAAGCATGAACGACTAGTGGTCGTGGCTGAACATTGTGAACGTAGTCTGGAAG
ACTTGCTTCGAGAAAGGAAACCTGTGAGGTATCCCTCGTACTTGGCCCCTGAGGTAATTGCACAGGGAAT
TTTCAAAACCACTGATCACATGCCAAGTAAAAAACCATTGCCTTCTGGCCCCAAATCAGATGTATGGTCT
CTTGGAATCATTTTATTTGAGCTTTGTGTGGGAAGAAAATTATTTCAGAGCTTGGATATTTCTGAAAGAC
TAAAATTTTTGCTTACTTTGGATTGTGTAGATGACACTTTAATAGTTCTGGCTGAAGAGCATGGTTGTTT
GGACATTATAAAGGAGCTTCCTGAAACTGTGATAGATCTTTTGAATAAGTGCCTTACCTTCCATCCTTCT
AAGAGGCCAACCCCAGATGAATTAATGAAGGACAAAGTATTCAGTGAGGTATCACCTTTATATACCCCCT
TTACCAAACCTGCCAGTCTGTTTTCATCTTCTCTGAGATGTGCTGATTTAACTCTGCCTGAGGATATCAG
TCAGTTGTGTAAAGATATAAATAATGATTACCTGGCAGAAAGATCTATTGAAGAAGTGTATTACCTTTGG
TGTTTGGCTGGAGGTGACTTGGAGAAAGAGCTTGTCAACAAGGAAATCATTCGATCCAAACCACCTATCT
GCACACTCCCCAATTTTCTCTTTGAGGATGGTGAAAGCTTTGGACAAGGTCGAGATAGAAGCTCGCTTTT
AGATGATACCACTGTGACATTGTCGTTATGCCAGCTAAGAAATAGATTGAAAGATGTTGGTGGAGAAGCA
TTTTACCCATTACTTGAAGATGACCAGTCTAATTTACCTCATTCAAACAGCAATAATGAGTTGTCTGCAG
CTGCCACGCTCCCTTTAATCATCAGAGAGAAGGATACAGAGTACCAACTAAATAGAATTATTCTCTTCGA
CAGGCTGCTAAAGGCTTATCCATATAAAAAAAACCAAATCTGGAAAGAAGCAAGAGTTGACATTCCTCCT
CTTATGAGAGGTTTAACCTGGGCTGCTCTTCTGGGAGTTGAGGGAGCTATTCATGCCAAGTACGATGCAA
TTGATAAAGACACTCCAATTCCTACAGATAGACAAATTGAAGTGGATATTCCTCGCTGTCATCAGTACGA
TGAACTGTTATCATCACCAGAAGGTCATGCAAAATTTAGGCGTGTATTAAAAGCCTGGGTAGTGTCTCAT
CCTGATCTTGTGTATTGGCAAGGTCTTGACTCACTTTGTGCTCCATTCCTATATCTAAACTTCAATAATG
AAGCCTTGGCTTATGCATGTATGTCTGCTTTTATTCCCAAATACCTGTATAACTTCTTCTTAAAAGACAA
CTCACATGTAATACAAGAGTATCTGACTGTCTTCTCTCAGATGATTGCATTTCATGATCCAGAGCTGAGT
AATCATCTCAATGAGATTGGTTTCATTCCAGATCTCTATGCCATCCCTTGGTTTCTTACCATGTTTACTC
ATGTATTTCCACTACACAAAATTTTCCACCTCTGGGATACCTTACTACTTGGGAATTCCTCTTTCCCATT
CTGTATTGGAGTAGCAATTCTTCAGCAGCTGCGGGACCGGCTTTTGGCTAATGGCTTTAATGAGTGTATT
CTTCTCTTCTCCGATTTACCAGAAATTGACATTGAACGCTGTGTGAGAGAATCTATCAACCTGTTTTGTT
GGACTCCTAAAAGTGCTACTTACAGACAGCATGCTCAACCTCCAAAGCCATCTTCTGACAGCAGTGGAGG
CAGAAGTTCGGCACCTTATTTCTCTGCTGAGTGTCCAGATCCTCCAAAGACAGATCTGTCAAGAGAATCC
ATCCCATTAAATGACCTGAAGTCAGAAGTATCACCACGGATTTCAGCAGAGGACCTGATTGACTTGTGTG
AGCTCACAGTGACAGGCCACTTCAAAACACCCAGCAAGAAAACAAAGTCCAGTAAACCAAAGCTCCTGGT
GGTTGACATCCGGAATAGTGAAGACTTTATTCGTGGTCACATTTCAGGAAGCATCAACATTCCATTCAGT
GCTGCCTTCACTGCAGAAGGGGAGCTTACCCAGGGCCCTTACACTGCTATGCTCCAGAACTTCAAAGGGA
AGGTCATTGTCATCGTGGGGCATGTGGCAAAACACACAGCTGAGTTTGCAGCTCACCTTGTGAAGATGAA
ATATCCAAGAATCTGTATTCTAGATGGTGGCATTAATAAAATAAAGCCAACAGGCCTCCTCACCATCCCA
TCTCCTCAAATATAGGACCCAGCTTTCTTGTACAAAGTGGTGATATCCAGCACAGTGGCGGCCGCTCGAC
AATCAACCTCTGGATTACAAAATTTGTGAAAGATTGACTGGTATTCTTAACTATGTTGCTCCTTTTACGC
TATGTGGATACGCTGCTTTAATGCCTTTGTATCATGCTATTGCTTCCCGTATGGCTTTCATTTTCTCCTC
CTTGTATAAATCCTGGTTGCTGTCTCTTTATGAGGAGTTGTGGCCCGTTGTCAGGCAACGTGGCGTGGTG
TGCACTGTGTTTGCTGACGCAACCCCCACTGGTTGGGGCATTGCCACCACCTGTCAGCTCCTTTCCGGGA
CTTTCGCTTTCCCCCTCCCTATTGCCACGGCGGAACTCATCGCCGCCTGCCTTGCCCGCTGCTGGACAGG
GGCTCGGCTGTTGGGCACTGACAATTCCGTGGTGTTGTCGGGGAAGCTGACGTCCTTTCCATGGCTGCTC
GCCTGTGTTGCCACCTGGATTCTGCGCGGGACGTCCTTCTGCTACGTCCCTTCGGCCCTCAATCCAGCGG
ACCTTCCTTCCCGCGGCCTGCTGCCGGCTCTGCGGCCTCTTCCGCGTCTTCGCCTTCGCCCTCAGACGAG
TCGGATCTCCCTTTGGGCCGCCTCCCCGCCTGGAATTCTACCGGGTAGGGGAGGCGCTTTTCCCAAGGCA
GTCTGGAGCATGCGCTTTAGCAGCCCCGCTGGGCACTTGGCGCTACACAAGTGGCCTCTGGCCTCGCACA
CATTCCACATCCACCGGTAGGCGCCAACCGGCTCCGTTCTTTGGTGGCCCCTTCGCGCCACCTTCTACTC
CTCCCCTAGTCAGGAAGTTCCCCCCCGCCCCGCAGCTCGCGTCGTGCAGGACGTGACAAATGGAAGTAGC
ACGTCTCACTAGTCTCGTGCAGATGGACAGCACCGCTGAGCAATGGAAGCGGGTAGGCCTTTGGGGCAGC
GGCCAATAGCAGCTTTGCTCCTTCGCTTTCTGGGCTCAGAGGCTGGGAAGGGGTGGGTCCGGGGGCGGGC
TCAGG
